>Addgene plasmid #112040 | pJW1666 | depositor full sequence | sequence record 210828 | pJW1666 sequence 6519 bps
TCGCGCGTTTCGGTGATGACGGTGAAAACCTCTGACACATGCAGCTCCCGGAGACGGTCACAGCTTGTCT
GTAAGCGGATGCCGGGAGCAGACAAGCCCGTCAGGGCGCGTCAGCGGGTGTTGGCGGGTGTCGGGGCTGG
CTTAACTATGCGGCATCAGAGCAGATTGTACTGAGAGTGCACCACGCTTTTCAATTCAATTCATCATTTT
TTTTTTATTCTTTTTTTTGATTTCGGTTTCTTTGAAATTTTTTTGATTCGGTAATCTCCGAACAGAAGGA
AGAACGAAGGAAGGAGCACAGACTTAGATTGGTATATATACGCATATGTAGTGTTGAAGAAACATGAAAT
TGCCCAGTATTCTTAACCCAACTGCACAGAACAAAAACCTGCAGGAAACGAAGATAAATCATGTCGAAAG
CTACATATAAGGAACGTGCTGCTACTCATCCTAGTCCTGTTGCTGCCAAGCTATTTAATATCATGCACGA
AAAGCAAACAAACTTGTGTGCTTCATTGGATGTTCGTACCACCAAGGAATTACTGGAGTTAGTTGAAGCA
TTAGGTCCCAAAATTTGTTTACTAAAAACACATGTGGATATCTTGACTGATTTTTCCATGGAGGGCACAG
TTAAGCCGCTAAAGGCATTATCCGCCAAGTACAATTTTTTACTCTTCGAAGACAGAAAATTTGCTGACAT
TGGTAATACAGTCAAATTGCAGTACTCTGCGGGTGTATACAGAATAGCAGAATGGGCAGACATTACGAAT
GCACACGGTGTGGTGGGCCCAGGTATTGTTAGCGGTTTGAAGCAGGCGGCAGAAGAAGTAACAAAGGAAC
CTAGAGGCCTTTTGATGTTAGCAGAATTGTCATGCAAGGGCTCCCTATCTACTGGAGAATATACTAAGGG
TACTGTTGACATTGCGAAGAGCGACAAAGATTTTGTTATCGGCTTTATTGCTCAAAGAGACATGGGTGGA
AGAGATGAAGGTTACGATTGGTTGATTATGACACCCGGTGTGGGTTTAGATGACAAGGGAGACGCATTGG
GTCAACAGTATAGAACCGTGGATGATGTGGTCTCTACAGGATCTGACATTATTATTGTTGGAAGAGGACT
ATTTGCAAAGGGAAGGGATGCTAAGGTAGAGGGTGAACGTTACAGAAAAGCAGGCTGGGAAGCATATTTG
AGAAGATGCGGCCAGCAAAACTAAAAAACTGTATTATAAGTAAATGCATGTATACTAAACTCACAAATTA
GAGCTTCAATTTAATTATATCAGTTATTACCCTGCGGTGTGAAATACCGCACAGATGCGTAAGGAGAAAA
TACCGCATCAGGAAATTGTAAACGTTAATATTTTGTTAAAATTCGCGTTAAATTTTTGTTAAATCAGCTC
ATTTTTTAACCAATAGGCCGAAATCGGCAAAATCCCTTATAAATCAAAAGAATAGACCGAGATAGGGT
[37 nt withheld, positions 1469-1505]
AAAGAACGTGGACTCCAACGTCAAAGG
[49 nt withheld, positions 1533-1581]
T
[91 nt withheld, positions 1583-1673]
G
[124 nt withheld, positions 1675-1798]
CGCGCCATTCGCCATTCAGGCTGCGCAACTGTTGGGAAGGGCGATCGGTGCGGGCCTCTTCGCTATTACG
CCAGCTGGCGAAGGGGGGATGTGCTGCAAGGCGATTAAGTTGGGTAACGCCAGGGTTTTCCCAGTCACGA
CGTTGTAAAACGACGGCCAGTGAATTGTAATACGACTCACTATAGGGCGAATTGGAGCTCCACCGCGGTG
GCGGCCGCTCTAGAACTAGTGGATCCCCCGGGCTGCAGGGTGTGGTCAATAAGAGCGACCTCATACTATA
CCTGAGAAAGCAACCTGACCTACAGGAAAGAGTTACTCAAGAATAAGAATTTTCGTTTTAAAACCTAAGA
GTCACTTTAAAATTTGTATACACTTATTTTTTTTATAACTTATTTAATAATAAAAATCATAAATCATAAG
AAATTCGCTTATTTAGAAGTGGCGCGCCTTATTTGTACAATTCATCCATACCATGGGTAATACCAGCAGC
AGTAACAAATTCTAACAAGACCATGTGGTCTCTCTTTTCGTTTGGATCTTTGGATAAGGCAGATTGAGTG
GATAAGTAATGGTTGTCTGGTAACAAGACTGGACCATCACCAATTGGAGTATTTTGTTGATAATGGTCAG
CTAATTGAACAGAACCATCTTCAATGTTGTGTCTAATTTTGAAGTTAACTTTGATACCATTCTTTTGTTT
GTCAGCCATGATGTAAACATTGTGAGAGTTATAGTTGTATTCCAATTTGTGACCTAAAATGTTACCATCT
TCTTTAAAATCAATACCTTTTAATTCGATTCTATTAACTAAGGTATCACCTTCAAACTTGACTTCAGCTC
TGGTCTTGTAGTTACCGTCATCTTTGAAAAAAATAGTTCTTTCTTGAACATAACCTTCTGGCATGGCAGA
CTTGAAAAAGTCATGTTGTTTCATATGATCTGGGTATCTAGAAAAACATTGAACACCATAAGTTAAAGTA
GTGACTAAGGTTGGCCATGGAACTGGCAATTTACCAGTAGTACAAATAAATTTTAAGGTCAATTTACCGT
AAGTAGCATCACCTTCACCTTCACCGGAGACAGAAAATTTGTGACCATTAACATCACCATCTAATTCAAC
CAAAATTGGGACAACACCAGTGAATAATTCTTCACCTTTAGACATGTTAATTAAACCAGCACCGTCACCT
CCTTGAAAATACAAATTTTCTGAACCCGTAGAATCGAGACCGAGGAGAGGGTTAGGGATAGGCTTACCGA
ATTCTCCTTGACGTTAAAGTATAGAGGTATATTAACAATTTTTTGTTGATACTTTTATGACATTTGAATA
AGAAGTAATACAAACTGAAAATGTTGAAAGTATTAGTTAAAGTGGTTATGCAGCTTTTCCATTTATATAT
CTGTTAATAGATCAAAAATCATCGCTTCGCTGATTAATTACCCCAGAAACAAGGCTAAAAAACTAATCGC
ATTATCATCCTATGGTTGTTAATTTGATTCGTTAATTTGAAGGTTTGTGGGGCCAGGTTACTGCCAATTT
TTCCTCTTCATAACCATAAAAGCTAGTATTGTAGAATCTTTATTGTTCGGAGCAGTGCGGCGCGAGGCAC
ATCTGCGTTTCAGGAACGCGACCGGTGAAGACGAGGACGCACGGAGGAGAGTCTTCCGTCGGAGGGCTGT
CGCCCGCTCGGCGGCTTCTAATCCGTACTTCAATATAGCAATGAGCAGTTAAGCGTATTACTGAAAGTTC
CAAAGAGAAGGTTTTTTTAGGCTAAGATAATGGGGCTCTTTACATTTCCACAACATATAAGTAAGATTAG
ATATGGATATGTATATGGTGGTAATGCCATGTAATATGATTATTAAACTTCTTTGCGTCCATCCAAGATA
TCAAGCTTATCGATACCGTCGACCTCGAGGGGGGGCCCGGTACCCAGCTTTTGTTCCCTTTAGTGAGGGT
TAATTCCGAGCTTGGCGTAATCATGGTCATAGCTGTTTCCTGTGTGAAATTGTTATCCGCTCACAATTCC
ACACAACATAGGAGCCGGAAGCATAAAGTGTAAAGCCTGGGGTGCCTAATGAGTGAGGTAACTCACATTA
ATTGCGTTGCGCTCACTGCCCGCTTTCCAGTCGGGAAACCTGTCGTGCCAGCTGCATTAATGAATCGGCC
AACGCGCGGGGAGAGGCGGTTTGCGTATTGGGCGCTCTTCCGCTTCCTCGCTCACTGACTCGCTGCGCTC
GGTCGTTCGGCTGCGGCGAGCGGTATCAGCTCACTCAAAGGCGGTAATACGGTTATCCACAGAATCAGGG
GATAACGCAGGAAAGAACATGTGAGCAAAAGGCCAGCAAAAGGCCAGGAACCGTAAAAAGGCCGCGTTGC
TGGCGTTTTTCCATAGGCTCGGCCCCCCTGACGAGCATCACAAAAATCGACGCTCAAGTCAGAGGTGGCG
AAACCCGACAGGACTATAAAGATACCAGGCGTTCCCCCCTGGAAGCTCCCTCGTGCGCTCTCCTGTTCCG
ACCCTGCCGCTTACCGGATACCTGTCCGCCTTTCTCCCTTCGGGAAGCGTGGCGCTTTCTCAATGCTCAC
GCTGTAGGTATCTCAGTTCGGTGTAGGTCGTTCGCTCCAAGCTGGGCTGTGTGCACGAACCCCCCGTTCA
GCCCGACCGCTGCGCCTTATCCGGTAACTATCGTCTTGAGTCCAACCCGGTAAGACACGACTTATCGCCA
CTGGCAGCAGCCACTGGTAACAGGATTAGCAGAGCGAGGTATGTAGGCGGTGCTACAGAGTTCTTGAAGT
GGTGGCCTAACTACGGCTACACTAGAAGGACAGTATTTGGTATCTGCGCTCTGCTGAAGCCAGTTACCTT
CGGAAAAAGAGTTGGTAGCTCTTGATCCGGCAAACAAACCACCGCTGGTAGCGGTGGTTTTTTTGTTTGC
AAGCAGCAGATTACGCGCAGAAAAAAAGGATCTCAAGAAGATCCTTTGATCTTTTCTACGGGGTCTGACG
CTCAGTGGAACGAAAACTCACGTTAAGGGATTTTGGTCATGAGATTATCAAAAAGGATCTTCACCTAGAT
CCTTTTAAATTAAAAATGAAGTTTTAAATCAATCTAAAGTATATATGAGTAAACTTGGTCTGACAGTTAC
CAATGCTTAATCAGTGAGGCACCTATCTCAGCGATCTGTCTATTTCGTTCATCCATAGTTGCCTGACTGC
CCGTCGTGTAGATAACTACGATACGGGAGGGCTTACCATCTGGCCCCAGTGCTGCAATGATACCGCGAGA
CCCACGCTCACCGGCTCCAGATTTATCAGCAATAAACCAGCCAGCCGGAAGGGCCGAGCGCAGAAGTGGT
CCTGCAACTTTATCCGCCTCCATCCAGTCTATTAATTGTTGCCGGGAAGCTAGAGTAAGTAGTTCGCCAG
TTAATAGTTTGCGCAACGTTGTTGCCATTGCTACAGGCATCGTGGTGTCACGCTCGTCGTTTGGTATGGC
TTCATTCAGCTCCGGTTCCCAACGATCAAGGCGAGTTACATGATCCCCCATGTTGTGAAAAAAAGCGGTT
AGCTCCTTCGGTCCTCCGATCGTTGTCAGAAGTAAGTTGGCCGCAGTGTTATCACTCATGGTTATGGCAG
CACTGCATAATTCTCTTACTGTCATGCCATCCGTAAGATGCTTTTCTGTGACTGGTGAGTACTCAACCAA
GTCATTCTGAGAATAGTGTATGCGGCGACCGAGTTGCTCTTGCCCGGCGTCAATACGGGATAATACCGCG
CCACATAGCAGAACTTTAAAAGTGCTCATCATTGGAAAACGTTCTTCGGGGCGAAAACTCTCAAGGATCT
TACCGCTGTTGAGATCCAGTTCGATGTAACCCACTCGTGCACCCAACTGATCTTCAGCATCTTTTACTTT
CACCAGCGTTTCTGGGTGAGCAAAAACAGGAAGGCAAAATGCCGCAAAAAAGGGAATAAGGGCGACACGG
AAATGTTGAATACTCATACTCTTCCTTTTTCAATATTATTGAAGCATTTATCAGGGTTATTGTCTCATGA
GCGGATACATATTTGAATGTATTTAGAAAAATAAACAAATAGGGGTTCCGCGCACATTTCCCCGAAAAGT
GCCACCTGGGTCCTTTTCATCACGTGCTATAAAAATAATTATAATTTAAATTTTTTAATATAAATATATA
AATTAAAAATAGAAAGTAAAAAAAGAAATTAAAGAAAAAATAGTTTTTGTTTTCCGAAGATGTAAAAGAC
TCTAGGGGGATCGCCAACAAATACTACCTTTTATCTTGCTCTTCCTGCTCTCAGGTATTAATGCCGAATT
GTTTCATCTTGTCTGTGTAGAAGACCACACACGAAAATCCTGTGATTTTACATTTTACTTATCGTTAATC
GAATGTATATCTATTTAATCTGCTTTTCTTGTCTAATAAATATATATGTAAAGTACGCTTTTTGTTGAAA
TTTTTTAAACCTTTGTTTATTTTTTTTTCTTCATTCCGTAACTCTTCTACCTTCTTTATTTACTTTCTAA
AATCCAAATACAAAACATAAAAATAAATAAACACAGAGTAAATTCCCAAATTATTCCATCATTAAAAGAT
ACGAGGCGCGTGTAAGTTACAGGCAAGCGATCCGTCCTAAGAAACCATTATTATCATGACATTAACCTAT
AAAAATAGGCGTATCACGAGGCCCTTTCGTC
Features (pLannotate 1.2.2; 23 found; start..end, strand, type, name):
    137..184     +  misc_feature   bom (fragment): basis of mobility region from pBR322
    195..410     +  promoter       URA3 promoter: S. cerevisiae URA3
    411..1214    +  CDS            URA3: orotidine-5'-phosphate decarboxylase, required for uracil biosynthesis; S. cerevisiae URA3; yeast auxotrophic marker, counterselectable with 5-fluoroorotic acid (5-FOA)
   1293..1342    +  misc_feature   bom (fragment): basis of mobility region from pBR322
   1343..1798    -  rep_origin     f1 ori (sequence partly withheld): f1 bacteriophage origin of replication; arrow indicates direction of (+) strand synthesis
   1806..1963    -  CDS            lacZα (fragment): LacZα fragment of β-galactosidase; lacZ fragment
   1966..1984    +  promoter       T7 promoter: promoter for bacteriophage T7 RNA polymerase
   1993..2047    +  misc_feature   MCS (fragment): pBluescript multiple cloning site
   2047..2226    -  terminator     ADH1 terminator: S. cerevisiae ADH1; transcription terminator for the S. cerevisiae alcohol dehydrogenase 1 (ADH1) gene
   2247..2963    -  CDS            yeGFP: yeast-enhanced green fluorescent protein codons optimized for translation in S. cerevisiae and C. albicans
   3015..3056    -  CDS            V5 tag: epitope tag from simian virus 5
   3060..3684    -  promoter       GAL1,10 promoter: GAL1 and GAL10 genes of S. cerevisiae; divergent inducible promoter, regulated by Gal4
   3685..3732    +  misc_feature   MCS (fragment): pBluescript multiple cloning site
   3745..3763    -  promoter       T3 promoter: promoter for bacteriophage T3 RNA polymerase
   3808..3824    -  protein_bind   lac operator: The lac repressor binds to the lac operator to inhibit transcription in E. coli. This inhibition can be relieved by adding lactose or isopropyl-β-D-thiogalactopyranoside (IPTG). lac repressor encoded by lacI
   3832..3862    -  promoter       lac promoter: promoter for the E. coli lac operon
   3877..3898    -  protein_bind   CAP binding site: CAP binding activates transcription in the presence of cAMP. E. coli catabolite activator protein
   3911..4003    -  CDS            lacI (fragment): lac repressor; lacI; The lac repressor binds to the lac operator to inhibit transcription in E. coli. This inhibition can be relieved by adding lactose or isopropyl-β-D-thiogalactopyranoside (IPTG).
   4186..4774    -  rep_origin     ori: high-copy-number ColE1/pMB1/pBR322/pUC origin of replication
   4945..5805    -  CDS            AmpR: β-lactamase; bla; confers resistance to ampicillin, carbenicillin, and related antibiotics
   5806..5910    -  promoter       AmpR promoter: bla
   5947..6450    +  misc_feature   CEN/ARS: S. cerevisiae CEN6 centromere fused to an autonomously replicating sequence
   6519..35      +  CDS            rop (fragment) (across the origin): Rop protein, which maintains plasmids at low copy number; rop
