>Addgene plasmid #112040 | pJW1666 | addgene full sequence | sequence record 215321 | Addgene NGS Result
TCGCGCGTTTCGGTGATGACGGTGAAAACCTCTGACACATGCAGCTCCCGGAGACGGTCACAGCTTGTCT
GTAAGCGGATGCCGGGAGCAGACAAGCCCGTCAGGGCGCGTCAGCGGGTGTTGGCGGGTGTCGGGGCTGG
CTTAACTATGCGGCATCAGAGCAGATTGTACTGAGAGTGCACCATACCACCTTTTCAATTCATCATTTTT
TTTTTATTCTTTTTTTTGATTTCGGTTTCCTTGAAATTTTTTTGATTCGGTAATCTCCGAACAGAAGGAA
GAACGAAGGAAGGAGCACAGACTTAGATTGGTATATATACGCATATGTAGTGTTGAAGAAACATGAAATT
GCCCAGTATTCTTAACCCAACTGCACAGAACAAAAACCTGCAGGAAACGAAGATAAATCATGTCGAAAGC
TACATATAAGGAACGTGCTGCTACTCATCCTAGTCCTGTTGCTGCCAAGCTATTTAATATCATGCACGAA
AAGCAAACAAACTTGTGTGCTTCATTGGATGTTCGTACCACCAAGGAATTACTGGAGTTAGTTGAAGCAT
TAGGTCCCAAAATTTGTTTACTAAAAACACATGTGGATATCTTGACTGATTTTTCCATGGAGGGCACAGT
TAAGCCGCTAAAGGCATTATCCGCCAAGTACAATTTTTTACTCTTCGAAGACAGAAAATTTGCTGACATT
GGTAATACAGTCAAATTGCAGTACTCTGCGGGTGTATACAGAATAGCAGAATGGGCAGACATTACGAATG
CACACGGTGTGGTGGGCCCAGGTATTGTTAGCGGTTTGAAGCAGGCGGCAGAAGAAGTAACAAAGGAACC
TAGAGGCCTTTTGATGTTAGCAGAATTGTCATGCAAGGGCTCCCTATCTACTGGAGAATATACTAAGGGT
ACTGTTGACATTGCGAAGAGCGACAAAGATTTTGTTATCGGCTTTATTGCTCAAAGAGACATGGGTGGAA
GAGATGAAGGTTACGATTGGTTGATTATGACACCCGGTGTGGGTTTAGATGACAAGGGAGACGCATTGGG
TCAACAGTATAGAACCGTGGATGATGTGGTCTCTACAGGATCTGACATTATTATTGTTGGAAGAGGACTA
TTTGCAAAGGGAAGGGATGCTAAGGTAGAGGGTGAACGTTACAGAAAAGCAGGCTGGGAAGCATATTTGA
GAAGATGCGGCCAGCAAAACTAAAAAACTGTATTATAAGTAAATGCATGTATACTAAACTCACAAATTAG
AGCTTCAATTTAATTATATCAGTTATTACCCTATGCGGTGTGAAATACCGCACAGATGCGTAAGGAGAAA
ATACCGCATCAGGAAATTGTAAGCGTTAATATTTTGTTAAAATTCGCGTTAAATTTTTGTTAAATCAGCT
CATTTTTTAACCAATAGGCCGAAATCGGCAAAATCCCTTATAAATCAAAAGAATAGACCGAGATAGGGT
[37 nt withheld, positions 1470-1506]
AAAGAACGTGGACTCCAACGTCAAAGG
[49 nt withheld, positions 1534-1582]
T
[91 nt withheld, positions 1584-1674]
G
[124 nt withheld, positions 1676-1799]
CCATTCGCCATTCAGGCTGCGCAACTGTTGGGAAGGGCGATCGGTGCGGGCCTCTTCGCTATTACGCCAG
CTGGCGAAAGGGGGATGTGCTGCAAGGCGATTAAGTTGGGTAACGCCAGGGTTTTCCCAGTCACGACGTT
GTAAAACGACGGCCAGTGAATTGTAATACGACTCACTATAGGGCGAATTGGAGCTCCACCGCGGTGGCGG
CCGCTCTAGAACTAGTGGATCCCCCGGGCTGCAGGGTGTGGTCAATAAGAGCGACCTCATACTATACCTG
AGAAAGCAACCTGACCTACAGGAAAGAGTTACTCAAGAATAAGAATTTTCGTTTTAAAACCTAAGAGTCA
CTTTAAAATTTGTATACACTTATTTTTTTTATAACTTATTTAATAATAAAAATCATAAATCATAAGAAAT
TCGCTTATTTAGAAGTGGCGCGCCTTATTTGTACAATTCATCCATACCATGGGTAATACCAGCAGCAGTA
ACAAATTCTAACAAGACCATGTGGTCTCTCTTTTCGTTTGGATCTTTGGATAAGGCAGATTGAGTGGATA
AGTAATGGTTGTCTGGTAACAAGACTGGACCATCACCAATTGGAGTATTTTGTTGATAATGGTCAGCTAA
TTGAACAGAACCATCTTCAATGTTGTGTCTAATTTTGAAGTTAACTTTGATACCATTCTTTTGTTTGTCA
GCCATGATGTAAACATTGTGAGAGTTATAGTTGTATTCCAATTTGTGACCTAAAATGTTACCATCTTCTT
TAAAATCAATACCTTTTAATTCGATTCTATTAACTAAGGTATCACCTTCAAACTTGACTTCAGCTCTGGT
CTTGTAGTTACCGTCATCTTTGAAAAAAATAGTTCTTTCTTGAACATAACCTTCTGGCATGGCAGACTTG
AAAAAGTCATGTTGTTTCATATGATCTGGGTATCTAGAAAAACATTGAACACCATAAGTTAAAGTAGTGA
CTAAGGTTGGCCATGGAACTGGCAATTTACCAGTAGTACAAATAAATTTTAAGGTCAATTTACCGTAAGT
AGCATCACCTTCACCTTCACCGGAGACAGAAAATTTGTGACCATTAACATCACCATCTAATTCAACCAAA
ATTGGGACAACACCAGTGAATAATTCTTCACCTTTAGACATGTTAATTAAACCAGCACCGTCACCTCCTT
GAAAATACAAATTTTCTGAACCCGTAGAATCGAGACCGAGGAGAGGGTTAGGGATAGGCTTACCGAATTC
TCCTTGACGTTAAAGTATAGAGGTATATTAACAATTTTTTGTTGATACTTTTATGACATTTGAATAAGAA
GTAATACAAACTGAAAATGTTGAAAGTATTAGTTAAAGTGGTTATGCAGCTTTTCCATTTATATATCTGT
TAATAGATCAAAAATCATCGCTTCGCTGATTAATTACCCCAGAAACAAGGCTAAAAAACTAATCGCATTA
TCATCCTATGGTTGTTAATTTGATTCGTTAATTTGAAGGTTTGTGGGGCCAGGTTACTGCCAATTTTTCC
TCTTCATAACCATAAAAGCTAGTATTGTAGAATCTTTATTGTTCGGAGCAGTGCGGCGCGAGGCACATCT
GCGTTTCAGGAACGCGACCGGTGAAGACGAGGACGCACGGAGGAGAGTCTTCCGTCGGAGGGCTGTCGCC
CGCTCGGCGGCTTCTAATCCGTACTTCAATATAGCAATGAGCAGTTAAGCGTATTACTGAAAGTTCCAAA
GAGAAGGTTTTTTTAGGCTAAGATAATGGGGCTCTTTACATTTCCACAACATATAAGTAAGATTAGATAT
GGATATGTATATGGTGGTAATGCCATGTAATATGATTATTAAACTTCTTTGCGTCCATCCAAGATATCAA
GCTTATCGATACCGTCGACCTCGAGGGGGGGCCCGGTACCAGCTTTTGTTCCCTTTAGTGAGGGTTAATT
TCGAGCTTGGCGTAATCATGGTCATAGCTGTTTCCTGTGTGAAATTGTTATCCGCTCACAATTCCACACA
ACATACGAGCCGGAAGCATAAAGTGTAAAGCCTGGGGTGCCTAATGAGTGAGCTAACTCACATTAATTGC
GTTGCGCTCACTGCCCGCTTTCCAGTCGGGAAACCTGTCGTGCCAGCTGCATTAATGAATCGGCCAACGC
GCGGGGAGAGGCGGTTTGCGTATTGGGCGCTCTTCCGCTTCCTCGCTCACTGACTCGCTGCGCTCGGTCG
TTCGGCTGCGGCGAGCGGTATCAGCTCACTCAAAGGCGGTAATACGGTTATCCACAGAATCAGGGGATAA
CGCAGGAAAGAACATGTGAGCAAAAGGCCAGCAAAAGGCCAGGAACCGTAAAAAGGCCGCGTTGCTGGCG
TTTTTCCATAGGCTCCGCCCCCCTGACGAGCATCACAAAAATCGACGCTCAAGTCAGAGGTGGCGAAACC
CGACAGGACTATAAAGATACCAGGCGTTTCCCCCTGGAAGCTCCCTCGTGCGCTCTCCTGTTCCGACCCT
GCCGCTTACCGGATACCTGTCCGCCTTTCTCCCTTCGGGAAGCGTGGCGCTTTCTCATAGCTCACGCTGT
AGGTATCTCAGTTCGGTGTAGGTCGTTCGCTCCAAGCTGGGCTGTGTGCACGAACCCCCCGTTCAGCCCG
ACCGCTGCGCCTTATCCGGTAACTATCGTCTTGAGTCCAACCCGGTAAGACACGACTTATCGCCACTGGC
AGCAGCCACTGGTAACAGGATTAGCAGAGCGAGGTATGTAGGCGGTGCTACAGAGTTCTTGAAGTGGTGG
CCTAACTACGGCTACACTAGAAGAACAGTATTTGGTATCTGCGCTCTGCTGAAGCCAGTTACCTTCGGAA
AAAGAGTTGGTAGCTCTTGATCCGGCAAACAAACCACCGCTGGTAGCGGTGGTTTTTTTGTTTGCAAGCA
GCAGATTACGCGCAGAAAAAAAGGATCTCAAGAAGATCCTTTGATCTTTTCTACGGGGTCTGACGCTCAG
TGGAACGAAAACTCACGTTAAGGGATTTTGGTCATGAGATTATCAAAAAGGATCTTCACCTAGATCCTTT
TAAATTAAAAATGAAGTTTTAAATCAATCTAAAGTATATATGAGTAAACTTGGTCTGACAGTTACCAATG
CTTAATCAGTGAGGCACCTATCTCAGCGATCTGTCTATTTCGTTCATCCATAGTTGCCTGACTCCCCGTC
GTGTAGATAACTACGATACGGGAGGGCTTACCATCTGGCCCCAGTGCTGCAATGATACCGCGAGACCCAC
GCTCACCGGCTCCAGATTTATCAGCAATAAACCAGCCAGCCGGAAGGGCCGAGCGCAGAAGTGGTCCTGC
AACTTTATCCGCCTCCATCCAGTCTATTAATTGTTGCCGGGAAGCTAGAGTAAGTAGTTCGCCAGTTAAT
AGTTTGCGCAACGTTGTTGCCATTGCTACAGGCATCGTGGTGTCACGCTCGTCGTTTGGTATGGCTTCAT
TCAGCTCCGGTTCCCAACGATCAAGGCGAGTTACATGATCCCCCATGTTGTGCAAAAAAGCGGTTAGCTC
CTTCGGTCCTCCGATCGTTGTCAGAAGTAAGTTGGCCGCAGTGTTATCACTCATGGTTATGGCAGCACTG
CATAATTCTCTTACTGTCATGCCATCCGTAAGATGCTTTTCTGTGACTGGTGAGTACTCAACCAAGTCAT
TCTGAGAATAGTGTATGCGGCGACCGAGTTGCTCTTGCCCGGCGTCAATACGGGATAATACCGCGCCACA
TAGCAGAACTTTAAAAGTGCTCATCATTGGAAAACGTTCTTCGGGGCGAAAACTCTCAAGGATCTTACCG
CTGTTGAGATCCAGTTCGATGTAACCCACTCGTGCACCCAACTGATCTTCAGCATCTTTTACTTTCACCA
GCGTTTCTGGGTGAGCAAAAACAGGAAGGCAAAATGCCGCAAAAAAGGGAATAAGGGCGACACGGAAATG
TTGAATACTCATACTCTTCCTTTTTCAATATTATTGAAGCATTTATCAGGGTTATTGTCTCATGAGCGGA
TACATATTTGAATGTATTTAGAAAAATAAACAAATAGGGGTTCCGCGCACATTTCCCCGAAAAGTGCCAC
CTGGGTCCTTTTCATCACGTGCTATAAAAATAATTATAATTTAAATTTTTTAATATAAATATATAAATTA
AAAATAGAAAGTAAAAAAAGAAATTAAAGAAAAAATAGTTTTTGTTTTCCGAAGATGTAAAAGACTCTAG
GGGGATCGCCAACAAATACTACCTTTTATCTTGCTCTTCCTGCTCTCAGGTATTAATGCCGAATTGTTTC
ATCTTGTCTGTGTAGAAGACCACACACGAAAATCCTGTGATTTTACATTTTACTTATCGTTAATCGAATG
TATATCTATTTAATCTGCTTTTCTTGTCTAATAAATATATATGTAAAGTACGCTTTTTGTTGAAATTTTT
TAAACCTTTGTTTATTTTTTTTTCTTCATTCCGTAACTCTTCTACCTTCTTTATTTACTTTCTAAAATCC
AAATACAAAACATAAAAATAAATAAACACAGAGTAAATTCCCAAATTATTCCATCATTAAAAGATACGAG
GCGCGTGTAAGTTACAGGCAAGCGATCCGTCTAAGAAACCATTATTATCATGACATTAACCTATAAAAAT
AGGCGTATCACGAGGCCCTTTCGTC
Features (pLannotate 1.2.2; 23 found; start..end, strand, type, name):
    137..186     +  misc_feature   bom (fragment): basis of mobility region from pBR322
    194..409     +  promoter       URA3 promoter: S. cerevisiae URA3
    410..1213    +  CDS            URA3: orotidine-5'-phosphate decarboxylase, required for uracil biosynthesis; S. cerevisiae URA3; yeast auxotrophic marker, counterselectable with 5-fluoroorotic acid (5-FOA)
   1292..1343    +  misc_feature   bom (fragment): basis of mobility region from pBR322
   1371..1799    -  rep_origin     f1 ori (sequence partly withheld): f1 bacteriophage origin of replication; arrow indicates direction of (+) strand synthesis
   1803..1960    -  CDS            lacZα (fragment): LacZα fragment of β-galactosidase; lacZ fragment
   1963..1981    +  promoter       T7 promoter: promoter for bacteriophage T7 RNA polymerase
   1990..2044    +  misc_feature   MCS (fragment): pBluescript multiple cloning site
   2044..2223    -  terminator     ADH1 terminator: S. cerevisiae ADH1; transcription terminator for the S. cerevisiae alcohol dehydrogenase 1 (ADH1) gene
   2244..2960    -  CDS            yeGFP: yeast-enhanced green fluorescent protein codons optimized for translation in S. cerevisiae and C. albicans
   3012..3053    -  CDS            V5 tag: epitope tag from simian virus 5
   3057..3681    -  promoter       GAL1,10 promoter: GAL1 and GAL10 genes of S. cerevisiae; divergent inducible promoter, regulated by Gal4
   3682..3729    +  misc_feature   MCS (fragment): pBluescript multiple cloning site
   3741..3759    -  promoter       T3 promoter: promoter for bacteriophage T3 RNA polymerase
   3804..3820    -  protein_bind   lac operator: The lac repressor binds to the lac operator to inhibit transcription in E. coli. This inhibition can be relieved by adding lactose or isopropyl-β-D-thiogalactopyranoside (IPTG). lac repressor encoded by lacI
   3828..3858    -  promoter       lac promoter: promoter for the E. coli lac operon
   3873..3894    -  protein_bind   CAP binding site: CAP binding activates transcription in the presence of cAMP. E. coli catabolite activator protein
   3907..3999    -  CDS            lacI (fragment): lac repressor; lacI; The lac repressor binds to the lac operator to inhibit transcription in E. coli. This inhibition can be relieved by adding lactose or isopropyl-β-D-thiogalactopyranoside (IPTG).
   4182..4770    -  rep_origin     ori: high-copy-number ColE1/pMB1/pBR322/pUC origin of replication
   4941..5801    -  CDS            AmpR: β-lactamase; bla; confers resistance to ampicillin, carbenicillin, and related antibiotics
   5802..5906    -  promoter       AmpR promoter: bla
   5943..6446    +  misc_feature   CEN/ARS: S. cerevisiae CEN6 centromere fused to an autonomously replicating sequence
   6514..35      +  CDS            rop (fragment) (across the origin): Rop protein, which maintains plasmids at low copy number; rop
