[The description below was written by a language model from this plasmid's Addgene catalogue record and pLannotate feature annotations shown in this document.]
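Description:
pJW1666 is a yeast expression shuttle plasmid built on the pRS316 backbone. In Saccharomyces cerevisiae it is maintained as a low-copy, stably segregating episome through a CEN6/ARS element and selected by the URA3 auxotrophic marker, which can also be counterselected with 5-fluoroorotic acid. In E. coli it replicates from a ColE1/pUC-type origin and is selected with ampicillin via the β-lactamase gene. Backbone remnants typical of the pBluescript-derived pRS series are also annotated: an f1 phage origin, T7 and T3 promoters flanking the split multiple cloning site, and lacZα and lac promoter/operator fragments.

The expression cassette sits within the former cloning site and consists of the galactose-inducible, Gal4-regulated GAL1,10 promoter region followed directly by a V5 epitope tag, a short unannotated gap, a yeast codon-optimised GFP (annotated as yeGFP; the catalogue calls it EGFP), and the ADH1 terminator. The catalogue describes the tag as V5-TEV-EGFP, so the gap between V5 and GFP presumably holds the TEV protease cleavage site, although the feature tables do not annotate it. No gene of interest is present. This is the "empty" reporter version, in which the tag module is designed to be fused to the C terminus of an inserted open reading frame. It can serve as a parent vector for cloning coding sequences upstream of the tag, or as a no-insert control alongside related reporters. The associated work concerns the role of the signal recognition particle in protein targeting. The depositor sequence and the repository's sequencing result give essentially identical feature maps, differing by only a few nucleotides in length.
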