Addgene plasmid #112040: pJW1666
Purpose: CEN/ARS plasmid for GAL-inducible empty reporter V5-TEV-EGFP tagged expression marked with URA
Depositing lab: Jonathan Weissman. Depositing organization: University of California, San Francisco (UCSF). Publication: Defining the physiological role of SRP in protein-targeting efficiency and specificity. Costa EA, Subramanian K, Nunnari J, Weissman JS. Science. 2018 Jan 18. pii: science.aar3607. doi: 10.1126/science.aar3607. PubMed 29348368.
Backbone
  Vector backbone: pRS316
  Vector type: Yeast Expression
  Selectable markers: URA3
Growth in bacteria
  Bacterial resistance: Ampicillin, 100 μg/mL
  Growth temperature: 37°C
  Growth strain: DH5alpha
  Copy number: Unknown
Gene/Insert
  Gene/Insert name: None
  Promoter: GAL1
  Tag / fusion protein: V5-TEV-EGFP (C terminal on insert)
  Cloning method: Gibson Cloning
  Sequencing primers: 5′ TGTATTACTTCTTATTCAAATGTC
Terms and licenses: Academic/Nonprofit Terms; Industry Terms: Not Available to Industry
How to cite: pJW1666 was a gift from Jonathan Weissman (Addgene plasmid # 112040 ; http://n2t.net/addgene:112040 ; RRID:Addgene_112040)
